>Addgene plasmid #241010 | pET-29_GSS-6xHis-SUMO-VidC-mCherry-FLAG | addgene full sequence | sequence record 479244 | Addgene NGS Result
CGGTGTGAAATACCGCACAGATGCGTAAGGAGAAAATACCGCATCAGGCGCTCTTCCGCTTCCTCGCTCA
CTGACTCGCTGCGCTCGGTCGTTCGGCTGCGGCGAGCGGTATCAGCTCACTCAAAGGCGGTAATACGGTT
ATCCACAGAATCAGGGGATAACGCAGGAAAGAACATGTGAGCAAAAGGCCAGCAAAAGGCCAGGAACCGT
AAAAAGGCCGCGTTGCTGGCGTTTTTCCATAGGCTCCGCCCCCCTGACGAGCATCACAAAAATCGACGCT
CAAGTCAGAGGTGGCGAAACCCGACAGGACTATAAAGATACCAGGCGTTTCCCCCTGGAAGCTCCCTCGT
GCGCTCTCCTGTTCCGACCCTGCCGCTTACCGGATACCTGTCCGCCTTTCTCCCTTCGGGAAGCGTGGCG
CTTTCTCATAGCTCACGCTGTAGGTATCTCAGTTCGGTGTAGGTCGTTCGCTCCAAGCTGGGCTGTGTGC
ACGAACCCCCCGTTCAGCCCGACCGCTGCGCCTTATCCGGTAACTATCGTCTTGAGTCCAACCCGGTAAG
ACACGACTTATCGCCACTGGCAGCAGCCACTGGTAACAGGATTAGCAGAGCGAGGTATGTAGGCGGTGCT
ACAGAGTTCTTGAAGTGGTGGCCTAACTACGGCTACACTAGAAGGACAGTATTTGGTATCTGCGCTCTGC
TGAAGCCAGTTACCTTCGGAAAAAGAGTTGGTAGCTCTTGATCCGGCAAACAAACCACCGCTGGTAGCGG
TGGTTTTTTTGTTTGCAAGCAGCAGATTACGCGCAGAAAAAAAGGATCTCAAGAAGATCCTTTGATCTTT
TCTACGGGGTCTGACGCTCAGTGGAACGAAAACTCACGTTAAGGGATTTTGGTCATGAACAATAAAACTG
TCTGCTTACATAAACAGTAATACAAGGGGTGTTATGAGCCATATTCAACGGGAAACGTCTTGCTCTAGGC
CGCGATTAAATTCCAACATGGATGCTGATTTATATGGGTATAAATGGGCTCGCGATAATGTCGGGCAATC
AGGTGCGACAATCTATCGATTGTATGGGAAGCCCGATGCGCCAGAGTTGTTTCTGAAACATGGCAAAGGT
AGCGTTGCCAATGATGTTACAGATGAGATGGTCAGACTAAACTGGCTGACGGAATTTATGCCTCTTCCGA
CCATCAAGCATTTTATCCGTACTCCTGATGATGCATGGTTACTCACCACTGCGATCCCCGGGAAAACAGC
ATTCCAGGTATTAGAAGAATATCCTGATTCAGGTGAAAATATTGTTGATGCGCTGGCAGTGTTCCTGCGC
CGGTTGCATTCGATTCCTGTTTGTAATTGTCCTTTTAACAGCGATCGCGTATTTCGTCTCGCTCAGGCGC
AATCACGAATGAATAACGGTTTGGTTGATGCGAGTGATTTTGATGACGAGCGTAATGGCTGGCCTGTTGA
ACAAGTCTGGAAAGAAATGCATAAACTTTTGCCATTCTCACCGGATTCAGTCGTCACTCATGGTGATTTC
TCACTTGATAACCTTATTTTTGACGAGGGGAAATTAATAGGTTGTATTGATGTTGGACGAGTCGGAATCG
CAGACCGATACCAGGATCTTGCCATCCTATGGAACTGCCTCGGTGAGTTTTCTCCTTCATTACAGAAACG
GCTTTTTCAAAAATATGGTATTGATAATCCTGATATGAATAAATTGCAGTTTCATTTGATGCTCGATGAG
TTTTTCTAAGAATTAATTCATGAGCGGATACATATTTGAATGTATTTAGAAAAATAAACAAATAGGGGTT
CCGCGCACATTTCCCCGAAAAGTGCCACCTGAAATTGTAAACGTTAATATTTTGTTAAAATTCGCGTTAA
ATTTTTGTTAAATCAGCTCATTTTTTAACCAATAGGCCGAAATCGGCAAAATCCCTTATAAATCAAAAGA
ATAGACCGAGATAGGGT
[37 nt withheld, positions 1978-2014]
AAAGAACGTGGACTCCAACGTCAAAGG
[49 nt withheld, positions 2042-2090]
T
[91 nt withheld, positions 2092-2182]
G
[124 nt withheld, positions 2184-2307]
CCCATTCGCCAATCCGGATATAGTTCCTCCTTTCAGCAAAAAACCCCTCAAGACCCGTTTAGAGGCCCCA
AGGGGTTATGCTAGTTATTGCTCAGCGGTGGCAGCAGCCAACTCAGCTTCCTTTCGGGCTTTGTTAGCAG
CCGGATCTTACTTGTCGTCGTCGTCCTTGTAGTCCTTGTACAGTTCGTCCATACCACCGGTAGAGTGACG
GCCTTCCGCACGTTCGTACTGTTCAACGATGGTGTAGTCTTCGTTGTGAGAGGTGATGTCCAGCTTGATA
TTAACGTTGTACGCACCCGGCAGTTGAACCGGCTTTTTCGCTTTGTAGGTGGTTTTAACCTCCGCGTCGT
AGTGACCGCCGTCTTTGAGCTTCAGACGCTGTTTGATTTCGCCTTTCAGCGCACCATCTTCCGGGTACAT
ACGTTCAGAAGACGCTTCCCAACCCATGGTTTTTTTCTGCATAACCGGACCGTCAGACGGGAAGTTGGTG
CCACGCAGTTTGACCTTGTAGATGAACTCGCCGTCCTGCAGAGAAGAGTCCTGGGTAACGGTGACAACAC
CACCGTCCTCGAAGTTCATAACACGTTCCCATTTGAAACCTTCAGGGAAAGAGAGTTTGAGGTAGTCTGG
AATGTCCGCCGGATGTTTAACGTACGCTTTAGAACCGTACATGAACTGCGGGCTGAGGATGTCCCACGCG
AACGGCAGCGGACCACCTTTGGTAACTTTCAGTTTCGCGGTCTGGGTACCTTCGTACGGGCGACCTTCAC
CCTCACCTTCAATTTCGAACTCATGACCGTTAACAGAACCTTCCATGTGAACTTTAAAACGCATAAATTC
TTTGATGATCGCCATGTTGTCTTCTTCGCCCTTGGAAACCATCTTGCCGGAGTTATGGCTCACGATACCG
TCGCCATAGTACCTGTGATTAGGGTGCATCACTTCGAAATCATAACATTCAGCATCACTAGTGTCCTCCA
CAAGCATCACTGGCTGGATCCCGGCGGCTGTCTGAATATCAACACCTACGTCCAGTTCGCATGCTTGCAC
CCAGGTATTGTCGGCGAGTTGGATCATATGGTTGAATGCGCAAACTGTCTCGTATGTAGCAGTCGCGACC
CGTACCATTGATAAGACGCCCTTATCAAACCATTTCCCAATGGTCTGGTATCCGTCGGGGGTATCTATTT
CGATCGTGTACTCTCCAGACAGATACAATTCTCTCAGCTCCTGCACGGTGACCTTTTTCTCCTCAATCAT
ACCACCAATCTGTTCTCTGTGAGCCTCAATAATATCGTTATCCTCCATGTCCAAATCTTCAGGGGTCTGA
TCAGCTTGAATTCTAATACCGTCGTACAAGAATCTTAAGGAGTCCATTTCCTTACCCTGTCTTTTAGCGA
ACGCTTCCATCAGCCTTCTTAAAGGAGTGGTCTTTTTGATCTTGAAGAAGATCTCTGAAGATCCATCGGA
CACCTTTAAATTGATGTGAGTCTCAGGCTTGACTTCTGGCTTGACCTCTGGCTTAGCTTCTTGATTGACT
TCTGAGTCCGACATGCTAGCGCTGCCGCGCGGCACCAGGCCGCTGCCGTGATGATGATGATGATGGCTGC
TGCCCATATGTATATCTCCTTCTTAAAGTTAAACAAAATTATTTCTAGAGGGGAATTGTTATCCGCTCAC
AATTCCCCTATAGTGAGTCGTATTAATTTCGCGGGATCGAGATCGATCTCGATCCTCTACGCCGGACGCA
TCGTGGCCGGCATCACCGGCGCCACAGGTGCGGTTGCTGGCGCCTATATCGCCGACATCACCGATGGGGA
AGATCGGGCTCGCCACTTCGGGCTCATGAGCGCTTGTTTCGGCGTGGGTATGGTGGCAGGCCCCGTGGCC
GGGGGACTGTTGGGCGCCATCTCCTTGCATGCACCATTCCTTGCGGCGGCGGTGCTCAACGGCCTCAACC
TACTACTGGGCTGCTTCCTAATGCAGGAGTCGCATAAGGGAGAGCGTCGAGATCCCGGACACCATCGAAT
GGCGCAAAACCTTTCGCGGTATGGCATGATAGCGCCCGGAAGAGAGTCAATTCAGGGTGGTGAATGTGAA
ACCAGTAACGTTATACGATGTCGCAGAGTATGCCGGTGTCTCTTATCAGACCGTTTCCCGCGTGGTGAAC
CAGGCCAGCCACGTTTCTGCGAAAACGCGGGAAAAAGTGGAAGCGGCGATGGCGGAGCTGAATTACATTC
CCAACCGCGTGGCACAACAACTGGCGGGCAAACAGTCGTTGCTGATTGGCGTTGCCACCTCCAGTCTGGC
CCTGCACGCGCCGTCGCAAATTGTCGCGGCGATTAAATCTCGCGCCGATCAACTGGGTGCCAGCGTGGTG
GTGTCGATGGTAGAACGAAGCGGCGTCGAAGCCTGTAAAGCGGCGGTGCACAATCTTCTCGCGCAACGCG
TCAGTGGGCTGATCATTAACTATCCGCTGGATGACCAGGATGCCATTGCTGTGGAAGCTGCCTGCACTAA
TGTTCCGGCGTTATTTCTTGATGTCTCTGACCAGACACCCATCAACAGTATTATTTTCTCCCATGAAGAC
GGTACGCGACTGGGCGTGGAGCATCTGGTCGCATTGGGTCACCAGCAAATCGCGCTGTTAGCGGGCCCAT
TAAGTTCTGTCTCGGCGCGTCTGCGTCTGGCTGGCTGGCATAAATATCTCACTCGCAATCAAATTCAGCC
GATAGCGGAACGGGAAGGCGACTGGAGTGCCATGTCCGGTTTTCAACAAACCATGCAAATGCTGAATGAG
GGCATCGTTCCCACTGCGATGCTGGTTGCCAACGATCAGATGGCGCTGGGCGCAATGCGCGCCATTACCG
AGTCCGGGCTGCGCGTTGGTGCGGACATCTCGGTAGTGGGATACGACGATACCGAAGACAGCTCATGTTA
TATCCCGCCGTTAACCACCATCAAACAGGATTTTCGCCTGCTGGGGCAAACCAGCGTGGACCGCTTGCTG
CAACTCTCTCAGGGCCAGGCGGTGAAGGGCAATCAGCTGTTGCCCGTCTCACTGGTGAAAAGAAAAACCA
CCCTGGCGCCCAATACGCAAACCGCCTCTCCCCGCGCGTTGGCCGATTCATTAATGCAGCTGGCACGACA
GGTTTCCCGACTGGAAAGCGGGCAGTGAGCGCAACGCAATTAATGTAAGTTAGCTCACTCATTAGGCACC
GGGATCTCGACCGATGCCCTTGAGAGCCTTCAACCCAGTCAGCTCCTTCCGGTGGGCGCGGGGCATGACT
ATCGTCGCCGCACTTATGACTGTCTTCTTTATCATGCAACTCGTAGGACAGGTGCCGGCAGCGCTCTGGG
TCATTTTCGGCGAGGACCGCTTTCGCTGGAGCGCGACGATGATCGGCCTGTCGCTTGCGGTATTCGGAAT
CTTGCACGCCCTCGCTCAAGCCTTCGTCACTGGTCCCGCCACCAAACGTTTCGGCGAGAAGCAGGCCATT
ATCGCCGGCATGGCGGCCCCACGGGTGCGCATGATCGTGCTCCTGTCGTTGAGGACCCGGCTAGGCTGGC
GGGGTTGCCTTACTGGTTAGCAGAATGAATCACCGATACGCGAGCGAACGTGAAGCGACTGCTGCTGCAA
AACGTCTGCGACCTGAGCAACAACATGAATGGTCTTCGGTTTCCGTGTTTCGTAAAGTCTGGAAACGCGG
AAGTCAGCGCCCTGCACCATTATGTTCCGGATCTGCATCGCAGGATGCTGCTGGCTACCCTGTGGAACAC
CTACATCTGTATTAACGAAGCGCTGGCATTGACCCTGAGTGATTTTTCTCTGGTCCCGCCGCATCCATAC
CGCCAGTTGTTTACCCTCACAACGTTCCAGTAACCGGGCATGTTCATCATCAGTAACCCGTATCGTGAGC
ATCCTCTCTCGTTTCATCGGTATCATTACCCCCATGAACAGAAATCCCCCTTACACGGAGGCATCAGTGA
CCAAACAGGAAAAAACCGCCCTTAACATGGCCCGCTTTATCAGAAGCCAGACATTAACGCTTCTGGAGAA
ACTCAACGAGCTGGACGCGGATGAACAGGCAGACATCTGTGAATCGCTTCACGACCACGCTGATGAGCTT
TACCGCAGCTGCCTCGCGCGTTTCGGTGATGACGGTGAAAACCTCTGACACATGCAGCTCCCGGAGACGG
TCACAGCTTGTCTGTAAGCGGATGCCGGGAGCAGACAAGCCCGTCAGGGCGCGTCAGCGGGTGTTGGCGG
GTGTCGGGGCGCAGCCATGACCCAGTCACGTAGCGATAGCGGAGTGTATACTGGCTTAACTATGCGGCAT
CAGAGCAGATTGTACTGAGAGTGCACCATATATG
Features (pLannotate 1.2.2; 22 found; start..end, strand, type, name):
    234..822     -  rep_origin     ori: high-copy-number ColE1/pMB1/pBR322/pUC origin of replication
    944..1759    +  CDS            KanR: aminoglycoside phosphotransferase; aph(3')-Ia; confers resistance to kanamycin in bacteria or G418 (Geneticin®) in eukaryotes
   1768..1825    -  promoter       AmpR promoter (fragment): bla
   1852..2307    -  rep_origin     f1 ori (sequence partly withheld): f1 bacteriophage origin of replication; arrow indicates direction of (+) strand synthesis
   2344..2391    -  terminator     T7 terminator: transcription terminator for bacteriophage T7 RNA polymerase
   2399..2448    -  CDS            SET1 (fragment): solubility-enhancement tag derived from T7 phage gene 10B
   2458..2478    -  CDS            FLAG (fragment): FLAG® epitope tag, followed by an enterokinase cleavage site
   2482..3189    -  CDS            mCherry: mCherry is a basic (constitutively fluorescent) red fluorescent protein published in 2004, derived from Discosoma sp.. It is reported to be a very rapidly-maturing monomer with low acid sensitivity.
   3568..3861    -  CDS            SUMO: cleavable ubiquitin-like protein tag; S. cerevisiae SMT3 (truncated)
   3868..3885    -  CDS            thrombin site: thrombin recognition and cleavage site
   3896..3912    -  CDS            capTEV™ (fragment): composite tag for in vivo biotinylation, TEV protease cleavage, and 6xHis tagging
   3932..3954    -  RBS            RBS: efficient ribosome binding site from bacteriophage T7 gene 10 (Olins and Rangwala, 1989)
   3969..3993    -  protein_bind   lac operator: The lac repressor binds to the lac operator to inhibit transcription in E. coli. This inhibition can be relieved by adding lactose or isopropyl-β-D-thiogalactopyranoside (IPTG). lac repressor encoded by lacI
   3994..4012    -  promoter       T7 promoter: promoter for bacteriophage T7 RNA polymerase
   4038..4317    +  CDS            TcR (fragment): tetracycline efflux protein; tet; confers resistance to tetracycline
   4325..4402    +  promoter       lacI promoter: lacI
   4403..5485    +  CDS            lacI: lac repressor; lacI; The lac repressor binds to the lac operator to inhibit transcription in E. coli. This inhibition can be relieved by adding lactose or isopropyl-β-D-thiogalactopyranoside (IPTG).
   5498..5519    +  protein_bind   CAP binding site: CAP binding activates transcription in the presence of cAMP. E. coli catabolite activator protein
   5534..5825    +  CDS            TcR (fragment): tetracycline efflux protein; tet; confers resistance to tetracycline
   5897..6277    -  CDS            YPB1_ECOLX: Protein predicted: Swiss-Prot protein existence level 4. From Escherichia coli.
   6294..6485    +  CDS            rop: Rop protein, which maintains plasmids at low copy number; rop
   6587..48      +  misc_feature   bom (across the origin): basis of mobility region from pBR322
