[The description below was written by a language model from this plasmid's Addgene catalogue record and pLannotate feature annotations shown in this document.]
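Description:
pET-29_GSS-6xHis-SUMO-VidC-mCherry-FLAG is a roughly 6.7 kb bacterial expression plasmid built on the pET-29 backbone by Gibson cloning. It replicates in E. coli from a ColE1/pBR322-type origin accompanied by the rop gene and the bom region, and it is selected with kanamycin through the aph(3')-Ia KanR cassette. An f1 phage origin is also present. The short tetracycline-resistance fragments, the AmpR promoter fragment and the predicted YPB1 open reading frame flagged by the annotation are most likely backbone remnants rather than functional parts.

The synthetic insert (about 1.5 kb) is driven by a T7 promoter with an adjacent lac operator and the T7 gene 10 ribosome binding site, and it ends at a T7 terminator. The plasmid-borne lacI gene supplies repressor, so expression is IPTG-inducible in hosts that provide T7 RNA polymerase. The encoded fusion reads, from the N terminus, a GSS leader, a 6xHis tag, a thrombin site, yeast SMT3-derived SUMO, VidC, mCherry and a C-terminal FLAG epitope. VidC is not annotated in the feature table, but an unannotated gap between SUMO and mCherry matches its expected position. The associated publication title indicates that it is the C-terminal piece of an atypically split intein. The "capTEV" and "SET1" fragment hits probably reflect the His tag and vector-derived sequence near the terminator.

According to the record, the construct produces a VidC-mCherry protein that can be purified via its His tag and then conjugated at its N terminus using the VEPL system. Here mCherry serves as a fluorescent model cargo, and FLAG offers a handle for detection.
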