Addgene plasmid #241010: pET-29_GSS-6xHis-SUMO-VidC-mCherry-FLAG
Purpose: VidC-mCherry construct that can be purified via His-tag and undergo N-terminal conjugation using the VEPL system.
Depositing lab: Cole DeForest. Depositing organization: University of Washington. Publication: One-Step Purification and N-Terminal Functionalization of Bioactive Proteins via Atypically Split Inteins. Gharios R, Li A, Kopyeva I, Francis RM, DeForest CA. Bioconjug Chem. 2024 Jun 19;35(6):750-757. doi: 10.1021/acs.bioconjchem.4c00223. Epub 2024 May 30. PubMed 38815180.
Backbone
  Vector backbone: pET-29
  Backbone size w/o insert (bp): 5000
  Total vector size (bp): 6680
  Vector type: Bacterial Expression
Growth in bacteria
  Bacterial resistance: Kanamycin, 50 μg/mL
  Growth temperature: 37°C
  Growth strain: DH5alpha
  Copy number: Unknown
Gene/Insert
  Gene/Insert name: GSS-6xHis-SUMO-VidC-mCherry-FLAG
  Species: Synthetic
  Insert size (bp): 1464
  Promoter: T7
  Tag / fusion protein: His-tag (N terminal on insert); SUMO-tag (N terminal on insert); FLAG-tag (C terminal on insert)
  Cloning method: Gibson Cloning
  Sequencing primers: 5′ TAATACGACTCACTATAGGG
Terms and licenses: Academic/Nonprofit Terms; Industry Terms: Not Available to Industry
How to cite: pET-29_GSS-6xHis-SUMO-VidC-mCherry-FLAG was a gift from Cole DeForest (Addgene plasmid # 241010 ; http://n2t.net/addgene:241010 ; RRID:Addgene_241010)
